Addgene plasmid #167381: pMSR:MSMEG_5082:Dendra
Purpose: C-term fluorescent fusion
Depositing lab: Keith Derbyshire & Joseph Wade. Depositing organization: Wadsworth Center, New York State Department of Health. Publication: A Mycobacterial Systems Resource for the Research Community. Judd JA, Canestrari J, Clark R, Joseph A, Lapierre P, Lasek-Nesselquist E, Mir M, Palumbo M, Smith C, Stone M, Upadhyay A, Wirth SE, Dedrick RM, Meier CG, Russell DA, Dills A, Dove E, Kester J, Wolf ID, Zhu J, Rubin ER, Fortune S, Hatfull GF, Gray TA, Wade JT, Derbyshire KM. mBio. 2021 Mar 2;12(2). pii: mBio.02401-20. doi: 10.1128/mBio.02401-20. PubMed 33653882.
Backbone
  Vector backbone: pMSR:Dendra
  Vector type: Bacterial Expression ; Integrating Mycobacterial Expression Vector attL5. T7 expression in E. coli
Growth in bacteria
  Bacterial resistance: Apramycin, 25 μg/mL
  Growth temperature: 37°C
  Growth strain: DH5alpha
  Copy number: High Copy
Gene/Insert
  Gene/Insert name: MSMEG_5082
  Species: M. smegmatis
  Promoter: pmycTetO
  Tag / fusion protein: Gly-Ala Linker/Dendra2/1x Flag Tag (C terminal on insert)
  Cloning method: Ligation Independent Cloning
  Sequencing primers: 5′ TGATAGAGTTTGTCCTCCCTATCAG; 3′ TCCATATGCACCTTGACACG
Resource information
  A portion of this plasmid was derived from a plasmid made by: CP000480.1
Terms and licenses: Academic/Nonprofit Terms; Industry Terms: Not Available to Industry
Depositor comments: 5' cloning site: AseI (destroyed), 3' cloning site: HindIII (not destroyed)
How to cite: pMSR:MSMEG_5082:Dendra was a gift from Keith Derbyshire & Joseph Wade (Addgene plasmid # 167381 ; http://n2t.net/addgene:167381 ; RRID:Addgene_167381)
