[The description below was written by a language model from this plasmid's Addgene catalogue record.]
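Description:
pMSR:MSMEG_5082:Dendra is a bacterial expression plasmid built on the pMSR:Dendra backbone, an integrating mycobacterial vector that inserts into the host chromosome at the L5 phage attachment site rather than replicating episomally in mycobacteria. It is propagated in E. coli as a high-copy plasmid and selected with apramycin. The record also notes that the vector supports T7-driven expression in E. coli, so the same construct can in principle be used for protein production in that host as well as in mycobacteria. The record does not list the E. coli origin of replication, the integrase, or other backbone features, and no feature table is provided.

The insert is the Mycobacterium smegmatis open reading frame MSMEG_5082, derived from the reference M. smegmatis genome sequence and introduced by ligation-independent cloning; the depositor notes that the 5′ AseI junction was destroyed while the 3′ HindIII site was retained. The function of the encoded protein is not stated. Expression is driven by the pmycTetO promoter, a mycobacterial promoter carrying tet operator sequences, which generally allows tetracycline-responsive control in strains that supply the Tet repressor. The gene is fused at its C terminus, through a glycine-alanine linker, to Dendra2, a green-to-red photoconvertible fluorescent protein, followed by a single FLAG epitope. This arrangement yields a stable, single-copy integrated fusion suited to visualising the subcellular localisation and dynamics of the protein in live mycobacteria, while the FLAG tag permits immunodetection or affinity capture. The plasmid is one member of a systematic mycobacterial resource collection of tagged genes.
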