>Addgene plasmid #167381 | pMSR:MSMEG_5082:Dendra | depositor partial sequence | sequence record 325209 | partial
ATGACCGACGGACGTGTCCGGTGCGGCTGGGCGACCCCAGGCTCCGACGGGTCGACGCTGTATCTCGACT
ACCACGACACCGAATGGGGCCGGCCGCTGCGCGACGGCGATGCGCTGTTCGAGCGCGTGAGCCTCGAGGC
GTTCCAGAGCGGGCTGAGCTGGCTGACCATCCTGCGCAAGCGCGAGAACTTCCGGCGCGCGTTCCACGGG
TTCGATCCCGAGCGGGTGGCCCGCTACACCGACAAAGACATCGAGCGGCTCATGGGCGATGCGGGGATCG
TGCGCAACCGCGCCAAGATCGAGGCCACGATCGCCAATGCCAGGGCCGTCGAAGAGCTCGATGTGGACTT
CGGGGAGCTGCTGTGGTCGTTCGCGCCGCCGGCGCGTCCACGGCCCGCCGACATGTCGCAGGTGCCCGCG
GTGACGCCGGAATCCACCGCCATGGCCAAGGAACTCAAGCGTCGCGGGTTCCGGTTCGTCGGGCCGACGA
CGGCATATGCGTTGATGCAGGCCACCGGGATGGTCGACGATCACGTCGCGACATGCTGGGTTCCGCCGCT
CCGACATGGTCAAGATCTGCGCCACGCGCAGGCCAAGGCAGGGTCTTCGCACACCCTGCGCCCCGGA
